Addgene plasmid #124621: GluR2_adRNA(1,20,6)-ADAR2(E488Q)
Purpose: Expresses adRNA(1,20,6) targeting the RAB7A transcript along with the ADAR2(E488Q)
Depositing lab: Prashant Mali. Depositing organization: University of California, San Diego (UCSD). Publication: In vivo RNA editing of point mutations via RNA-guided adenosine deaminases. Katrekar D, Chen G, Meluzzi D, Ganesh A, Worlikar A, Shih YR, Varghese S, Mali P. Nat Methods. 2019 Mar;16(3):239-242. doi: 10.1038/s41592-019-0323-0. Epub 2019 Feb 8. PubMed 30737497.
Backbone
  Vector backbone: Unknown
  Backbone size w/o insert (bp): 4700
  Vector type: Mammalian Expression, AAV
Growth in bacteria
  Bacterial resistance: Kanamycin, 50 μg/mL
  Growth temperature: 37°C
  Growth strain: NEB Stable
  Copy number: Unknown
Gene/Insert
  Gene/Insert name: ADAR2(E488Q)
  Species: H. sapiens (human)
  Insert size (bp): 2106
  Mutation: E488Q hyperactive mutant
  Promoter: CMV
  Cloning method: Gibson Cloning
  Sequencing primers: 5′ CMV Forward; 3′ TCCTTCCGTGTTTCAGTTAGCC
Terms and licenses: Academic/Nonprofit Terms; Industry Terms: Not Available to Industry
Depositor comments: Also expresses 2 copies of GluR2_adRNA(1,20,6) from human and mouse U6 promoters
How to cite: GluR2_adRNA(1,20,6)-ADAR2(E488Q) was a gift from Prashant Mali (Addgene plasmid # 124621 ; http://n2t.net/addgene:124621 ; RRID:Addgene_124621)
