[The description below was written by a language model from this plasmid's Addgene catalogue record and pLannotate feature annotations shown in this document.]
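Description:
GluR2_adRNA(1,20,6)-ADAR2(E488Q) is an AAV transfer plasmid for mammalian expression that delivers both components of an RNA-guided adenosine-to-inosine editing system in a single vector. The backbone is not named in the record. The sequenced plasmid is about 6.9 kb and is maintained in E. coli through a high-copy ColE1/pUC-type origin, with kanamycin selection from an aminoglycoside phosphotransferase gene driven by the bla promoter. Short fragments of lacZα, lacI, rop, bom and an RSF origin in the backbone appear to be cloning remnants rather than functional parts.

The payload lies between two AAV2 inverted terminal repeats, which allow the intervening DNA to be packaged into recombinant AAV particles. Just inside the first ITR are two RNA polymerase III promoters, a human U6 followed by a mouse U6. According to the depositor, each drives one copy of GluR2_adRNA(1,20,6), an ADAR-recruiting guide RNA directed against the RAB7A transcript. The guide sequences themselves are not annotated in the feature table. Downstream, the CMV enhancer and promoter drive human ADAR2 carrying the E488Q substitution, described as a hyperactive deaminase mutant. The automated annotation labels this roughly 2.1 kb reading frame by its rat homologue (Adarb1/RED1), but the catalogue lists it as human. An HSV TK polyadenylation signal follows the coding sequence, along with a small bGH poly(A) fragment.

Co-expression of the guide and the enzyme is intended to recruit ADAR2 to the target mRNA and convert a specified adenosine to inosine. The construct suits transfection-based or AAV-mediated testing of programmable RNA editing, in keeping with the associated work on in vivo correction of point mutations.
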