Features (pLannotate 1.2.2; 22 found; start..end, strand, type, name):
      1..589     -  rep_origin     ori: high-copy-number ColE1/pMB1/pBR322/pUC origin of replication
    760..1575    -  CDS            KanR: aminoglycoside phosphotransferase; aph(3')-Ia; confers resistance to kanamycin in bacteria or G418 (Geneticin®) in eukaryotes
   1576..1680    -  promoter       AmpR promoter: bla
   1775..1810    +  CDS            rop (fragment): Rop protein, which maintains plasmids at low copy number; rop
   1912..2011    +  misc_feature   bom (fragment): basis of mobility region from pBR322
   2017..2174    -  CDS            lacZα (fragment): LacZα fragment of β-galactosidase; lacZ fragment
   2192..2214    -  CDS            lacZα (fragment): LacZα fragment of β-galactosidase; lacZ fragment
   2215..2355    -  repeat_region  AAV2 ITR: inverted terminal repeat of adeno-associated virus serotype 2 inverted
   2374..2614    +  promoter       U6 promoter: RNA polymerase III promoter for human U6 snRNA
   2720..3033    +  promoter       U6 promoter: RNA polymerase III promoter for mouse U6 snRNA (Das et al., 1988)
   3112..3133    -  protein_bind   attB2 (fragment): mutant version of attB; recombination site for the Gateway® BP reaction BP Clonase™
   3151..3530    +  enhancer       CMV enhancer: human cytomegalovirus immediate early enhancer
   3531..3734    +  promoter       CMV promoter: human cytomegalovirus (CMV) immediate early promoter
   3852..5954    +  CDS            Adarb1: RED1_RAT - Also known as Red1. Experimental evidence at protein level: Swiss-Prot protein existence level 1. Catalyzes the hydrolytic deamination of adenosine to inosine in double-stranded RNA (dsRNA) referred to as A-to-I RNA editing. This may affect gene expression and function in a number of ways that include mRNA translation by changing codons and hence the amino acid sequence of proteins; pre-mRNA splicing by altering splice site recognition sequences; RNA stability by changing sequences involved in nuclease recognition; genetic stability in the case of RNA virus genomes by changing seque
   6056..6104    +  polyA_signal   HSV TK poly(A) signal: herpes simplex virus thymidine kinase polyadenylation signal (Cole and Stacy, 1985)
   6195..6211    -  polyA_signal   bGH poly(A) signal (fragment): bovine growth hormone polyadenylation signal
   6319..6459    +  repeat_region  AAV2 ITR: inverted terminal repeat of adeno-associated virus serotype 2 inverted
   6523..6539    -  protein_bind   lac operator: The lac repressor binds to the lac operator to inhibit transcription in E. coli. This inhibition can be relieved by adding lactose or isopropyl-β-D-thiogalactopyranoside (IPTG). lac repressor encoded by lacI
   6547..6577    -  promoter       lac promoter: promoter for the E. coli lac operon
   6592..6613    -  protein_bind   CAP binding site: CAP binding activates transcription in the presence of cAMP. E. coli catabolite activator protein
   6626..6718    -  CDS            lacI (fragment): lac repressor; lacI; The lac repressor binds to the lac operator to inhibit transcription in E. coli. This inhibition can be relieved by adding lactose or isopropyl-β-D-thiogalactopyranoside (IPTG).
   6720..6853    -  rep_origin     RSF ori (fragment): Plasmids containing the RSF 1030 origin of replication can be propagated in E. coli cells that contain additional plasmids with compatible origins.
>Addgene plasmid #124621 | GluR2_adRNA(1,20,6)-ADAR2(E488Q) | addgene full sequence | sequence record 244437 | Addgene NGS Result
TTTCCATAGGCTCCGCCCCCCTGACGAGCATCACAAAAATCGACGCTCAAGTCAGAGGTGGCGAAACCCG
ACAGGACTATAAAGATACCAGGCGTTTCCCCCTGGAAGCTCCCTCGTGCGCTCTCCTGTTCCGACCCTGC
CGCTTACCGGATACCTGTCCGCCTTTCTCCCTTCGGGAAGCGTGGCGCTTTCTCATAGCTCACGCTGTAG
GTATCTCAGTTCGGTGTAGGTCGTTCGCTCCAAGCTGGGCTGTGTGCACGAACCCCCCGTTCAGCCCGAC
CGCTGCGCCTTATCCGGTAACTATCGTCTTGAGTCCAACCCGGTAAGACACGACTTATCGCCACTGGCAG
CAGCCACTGGTAACAGGATTAGCAGAGCGAGGTATGTAGGCGGTGCTACAGAGTTCTTGAAGTGGTGGCC
TAACTACGGCTACACTAGAAGAACAGTATTTGGTATCTGCGCTCTGCTGAAGCCAGTTACCTTCGGAAAA
AGAGTTGGTAGCTCTTGATCCGGCAAACAAACCACCGCTGGTAGCGGTGGTTTTTTTGTTTGCAAGCAGC
AGATTACGCGCAGAAAAAAAGGATCTCAAGAAGATCCTTTGATCTTTTCTACGGGGTCTGACGCTCAGTG
GAACGAAAACTCACGTTAAGGGATTTTGGTCATGAGATTATCAAAAAGGATCTTCACCTAGATCCTTTTA
AATTAAAAATGAAGTTTTAAATCAATCTAAAGTATATATGAGTAAACTTGGTCTGACAGTTAGAAAAACT
CATCGAGCATCAAATGAAACTGCAATTTATTCATATCAGGATTATCAATACCATATTTTTGAAAAAGCCG
TTTCTGTAATGAAGGAGAAAACTCACCGAGGCAGTTCCATAGGATGGCAAGATCCTGGTATCGGTCTGCG
ATTCCGACTCGTCCAACATCAATACAACCTATTAATTTCCCCTCGTCAAAAATAAGGTTATCAAGTGAGA
AATCACCATGAGTGACGACTGAATCCGGTGAGAATGGCAAAAGTTTATGCATTTCTTTCCAGACTTGTTC
AACAGGCCAGCCATTACGCTCGTCATCAAAATCACTCGCATCAACCAAACCGTTATTCATTCGTGATTGC
GCCTGAGCGAGACGAAATACGCGATCGCTGTTAAAAGGACAATTACAAACAGGAATCGAATGCAACCGGC
GCAGGAACACTGCCAGCGCATCAACAATATTTTCACCTGAATCAGGATATTCTTCTAATACCTGGAATGC
TGTTTTCCCAGGGATCGCAGTGGTGAGTAACCATGCATCATCAGGAGTACGGATAAAATGCTTGATGGTC
GGAAGAGGCATAAATTCCGTCAGCCAGTTTAGTCTGACCATCTCATCTGTAACATCATTGGCAACGCTAC
CTTTGCCATGTTTCAGAAACAACTCTGGCGCATCGGGCTTCCCATACAATCGATAGATTGTCGCACCTGA
TTGCCCGACATTATCGCGAGCCCATTTATACCCATATAAATCAGCATCCATGTTGGAATTTAATCGCGGC
CTAGAGCAAGACGTTTCCCGTTGAATATGGCTCATACTCTTCCTTTTTCAATATTATTGAAGCATTTATC
AGGGTTATTGTCTCATGAGCGGATACATATTTGAATGTATTTAGAAAAATAAACAAATAGGGGTTCCGCG
CACATTTCCCCGAAAAGTGCCACCTGACGTCTAAGAAACCATTATTATCATGACATTAACCTATAAAAAT
AGGCGTATCACGAGGCCCTTTCGTCTCGCGCGTTTCGGTGATGACGGTGAAAACCTCTGACACATGCAGC
TCCCGGAGACGGTCACAGCTTGTCTGTAAGCGGATGCCGGGAGCAGACAAGCCCGTCAGGGCGCGTCAGC
GGGTGTTGGCGGGTGTCGGGGCTGGCTTAACTATGCGGCATCAGAGCAGATTGTACTGAGAGTGCACCAT
ATGCGGTGTGAAATACCGCACAGATGCGTAAGGAGAAAATACCGCATCAGGCGCCATTCGCCATTCAGGC
TGCGCAACTGTTGGGAAGGGCGATCGGTGCGGGCCTCTTCGCTATTACGCCAGCTGGCGAAAGGGGGATG
TGCTGCAAGGCGATTAAGTTGGGTAACGCCAGGGTTTTCCCAGTCACGACGTTGTAAAACGACGGCCAGT
GAATTGACGCGCCATTGGGATGTTGTAAAACGACGGCCAGTGAACCTGCAGGCAGCTGCGCGCTCGCTCG
CTCACTGAGGCCGCCCGGGCAAAGCCCGGGCGTCGGGCGACCTTTGGTCGCCCGGCCTCAGTGAGCGAGC
GAGCGCGCAGAGAGGGAGTGGCCAACTCCATCACTAGGGGTTCCTGCGGCCGCACGCGTGGAGGAGGGCC
TATTTCCCATGATTCCTTCATATTTGCATATACGATACAAGGCTGTTAGAGAGATAATTAGAATTAATTT
GACTGTAAACACAAAGATATTAGTACAAAATACGTGACGTAGAAAGTAATAATTTCTTGGGTAGTTTGCA
GTTTTAAAATTATGTTTTAAAATGGACTATCATATGCTTACCGTAACTTGAAAGTATTTCGATTTCTTGG
CTTTATATATCTTGTGGAAAGGACGAAACACCGTGGAATAGTATAACAATATGCTAAATGTTGTTATAGT
ATCCCACTGCCGCCAGCTGGATTTCCCTTTTTTCGTACTGAGTCGCCCAGTCTCAGATAGATCCGACGCC
GCCATCTCTAGGCCCGCGCCGGCCCCCTCGCACAGACTTGTGGGAGAAGCTCGGCTACTCCCCTGCCCCG
GTTAATTTGCATATAATATTTCCTAGTAACTATAGAGGCTTAATGTGCGATAAAAGACAGATAATCTGTT
CTTTTTAATACTAGCTACATTTTACATGATAGGCTTGGATTTCTATAAGAGATACAAATACTAAATTATT
ATTTTAAAAAACAGCACAAAAGGAAACTCACCCTAACTGTAAAGTAATTGTGTGTTTTGAGACTATAAAT
ATCCCTTGGAGAAAAGCCTTGTTTGGTGGAATAGTATAACAATATGCTAAATGTTGTTATAGTATCCCAC
TGCCGCCAGCTGGATTTCCCTTTTTTCCTAGACCCAGCTTTCTTGTACAAAGTTGGCATTAATACGCGTT
GACATTGATTATTGACTAGTTATTAATAGTAATCAATTACGGGGTCATTAGTTCATAGCCCATATATGGA
GTTCCGCGTTACATAACTTACGGTAAATGGCCCGCCTGGCTGACCGCCCAACGACCCCCGCCCATTGACG
TCAATAATGACGTATGTTCCCATAGTAACGCCAATAGGGACTTTCCATTGACGTCAATGGGTGGAGTATT
TACGGTAAACTGCCCACTTGGCAGTACATCAAGTGTATCATATGCCAAGTACGCCCCCTATTGACGTCAA
TGACGGTAAATGGCCCGCCTGGCATTATGCCCAGTACATGACCTTATGGGACTTTCCTACTTGGCAGTAC
ATCTACGTATTAGTCATCGCTATTACCATGGTGATGCGGTTTTGGCAGTACATCAATGGGCGTGGATAGC
GGTTTGACTCACGGGGATTTCCAAGTCTCCACCCCATTGACGTCAATGGGAGTTTGTTTTGGCACCAAAA
TCAACGGGACTTTCCAAAATGTCGTAACAACTCCGCCCCATTGACGCAAATGGGCGGTAGGCGTGTACGG
TGGGAGGTCTATATAAGCAGAGCTCGTTTAGTGAACCGTCAGATCGCCTGGAGACGCCATCCACGCTGTT
TTGACCTCCATAGAAGACACCGGGACCGATCCAGCCTCCGGACTCTAGAGGATCGAACCCTTAAGGCCAC
CATGGATATAGAAGATGAAGAAAACATGAGTTCCAGCAGCACTGATGTGAAGGAAAACCGCAATCTGGAC
AACGTGTCCCCCAAGGATGGCAGCACACCTGGGCCTGGCGAGGGCTCTCAGCTCTCCAATGGGGGTGGTG
GTGGCCCCGGCAGAAAGCGGCCCCTGGAGGAGGGCAGCAATGGCCACTCCAAGTACCGCCTGAAGAAAAG
GAGGAAAACACCAGGGCCCGTCCTCCCCAAGAACGCCCTGATGCAGCTGAATGAGATCAAGCCTGGTTTG
CAGTACACACTCCTGTCCCAGACTGGGCCCGTGCACGCGCCTTTGTTTGTCATGTCTGTGGAGGTGAATG
GCCAGGTTTTTGAGGGCTCTGGTCCCACAAAGAAAAAGGCAAAACTCCATGCTGCTGAGAAGGCCTTGAG
GTCTTTCGTTCAGTTTCCTAATGCCTCTGAGGCCCACCTGGCCATGGGGAGGACCCTGTCTGTCAACACG
GACTTCACATCTGACCAGGCCGACTTCCCTGACACGCTCTTCAATGGTTTTGAAACTCCTGACAAGGCGG
AGCCTCCCTTTTACGTGGGCTCCAATGGGGATGACTCCTTCAGTTCCAGCGGGGACCTCAGCTTGTCTGC
TTCCCCGGTGCCTGCCAGCCTAGCCCAGCCTCCTCTCCCTGTCTTACCACCATTCCCACCCCCGAGTGGG
AAGAATCCCGTGATGATCTTGAACGAACTGCGCCCAGGACTCAAGTATGACTTCCTCTCCGAGAGCGGGG
AGAGCCATGCCAAGAGCTTCGTCATGTCTGTGGTCGTGGATGGTCAGTTCTTTGAAGGCTCGGGGAGAAA
CAAGAAGCTTGCCAAGGCCCGGGCTGCGCAGTCTGCCCTGGCCGCCATTTTTAACTTGCACTTGGATCAG
ACGCCATCTCGCCAGCCTATTCCCAGTGAGGGTCTTCAGCTGCATTTACCGCAGGTTTTAGCTGACGCTG
TCTCACGCCTGGTCCTGGGTAAGTTTGGTGACCTGACCGACAACTTCTCCTCCCCTCACGCTCGCAGAAA
AGTGCTGGCTGGAGTCGTCATGACAACAGGCACAGATGTTAAAGATGCCAAGGTGATAAGTGTTTCTACA
GGAACAAAATGTATTAATGGTGAATACATGAGTGATCGTGGCCTTGCATTAAATGACTGCCATGCAGAAA
TAATATCTCGGAGATCCTTGCTCAGATTTCTTTATACACAACTTGAGCTTTACTTAAATAACAAAGATGA
TCAAAAAAGATCCATCTTTCAGAAATCAGAGCGAGGGGGGTTTAGGCTGAAGGAGAATGTCCAGTTTCAT
CTGTACATCAGCACCTCTCCCTGTGGAGATGCCAGAATCTTCTCACCACATGAGCCAATCCTGGAAGAAC
CAGCAGATAGACACCCAAATCGTAAAGCAAGAGGACAGCTACGGACCAAAATAGAGTCTGGTCAGGGGAC
GATTCCAGTGCGCTCCAATGCGAGCATCCAAACGTGGGACGGGGTGCTGCAAGGGGAGCGGCTGCTCACC
ATGTCCTGCAGTGACAAGATTGCACGCTGGAACGTGGTGGGCATCCAGGGATCCCTGCTCAGCATTTTCG
TGGAGCCCATTTACTTCTCGAGCATCATCCTGGGCAGCCTTTACCACGGGGACCACCTTTCCAGGGCCAT
GTACCAGCGGATCTCCAACATAGAGGACCTGCCACCTCTCTACACCCTCAACAAGCCTTTGCTCAGTGGC
ATCAGCAATGCAGAAGCACGGCAGCCAGGGAAGGCCCCCAACTTCAGTGTCAACTGGACGGTAGGCGACT
CCGCTATTGAGGTCATCAACGCCACGACTGGGAAGGATGAGCTGGGCCGCGCGTCCCGCCTGTGTAAGCA
CGCGTTGTACTGTCGCTGGATGCGTGTGCACGGCAAGGTTCCCTCCCACTTACTACGCTCCAAGATTACC
AAGCCCAACGTGTACCATGAGTCCAAGCTGGCGGCAAAGGAGTACCAGGCCGCCAAGGCGCGTCTGTTCA
CAGCCTTCATCAAGGCGGGGCTGGGGGCCTGGGTGGAGAAGCCCACCGAGCAGGACCAGTTCTCACTCAC
GCCCTGACTTAAGGGTTCGATCCCTACTGGTTAGTAATGAGTTTAAACGGGGGAGGCTAACTGAAACACG
GAAGGAGACAATACCGGAAGGAACCCGCGCTATGACGGCAATAAAAAGACAGAATAAAACGCACGGGTGT
TGGGTCGTTTGTTCATAAACGCGGGGTTCGGTCCCAGGGCTGGCACTCTGTCGATACCCCACCGAGACCC
CATTGGGGCCAATACGCCCGCGTTTCTTCCTTTTCCCCACCCCACCCCCCAAGTTCGGGTGAAGGCCCAG
GGCTCGCAGCCAACGTCGGGGCGGCAGGCCCTGCCATAGCAGATCTGCGCTGATTTTGTAGGTAACCACG
TGCGGACCGAGCGGCCGCAGGAACCCCTAGTGATGGAGTTGGCCACTCCCTCTCTGCGCGCTCGCTCGCT
CACTGAGGCCGGGCGACCAAAGGTCGCCCGACGCCCGGGCTTTGCCCGGGCGGCCTCAGTGAGCGAGCGA
GCGCGCAGCTGCCTGCAGGCTTGGATCCCAATGGCGCGCCGAGCTTGGCTCGAGCATGGTCATAGCTGTT
TCCTGTGTGAAATTGTTATCCGCTCACAATTCCACACAACATACGAGCCGGAAGCATAAAGTGTAAAGCC
TGGGGTGCCTAATGAGTGAGCTAACTCACATTAATTGCGTTGCGCTCACTGCCCGCTTTCCAGTCGGGAA
ACCTGTCGTGCCAGCTGCATTAATGAATCGGCCAACGCGCGGGGAGAGGCGGTTTGCGTATTGGGCGCTC
TTCCGCTTCCTCGCTCACTGACTCGCTGCGCTCGGTCGTTCGGCTGCGGCGAGCGGTATCAGCTCACTCA
AAGGCGGTAATACGGTTATCCACAGAATCAGGGGATAACGCAGGAAAGAACATGTGAGCAAAAGGCCAGC
AAAAGGCCAGGAACCGTAAAAAGGCCGCGTTGCTGGCGTT
