>Addgene plasmid #124621 | GluR2_adRNA(1,20,6)-ADAR2(E488Q) | depositor partial sequence | sequence record 238412 | CMV Forward
ATGGATATAGAAGATGAAGAAAACATGAGTTCCAGCAGCACTGATGTGAAGGAAAACCGCAATCTGGACA
ACGTGTCCCCCAAGGATGGCAGCACACCTGGGCCTGGCGAGGGCTCTCAGCTCTCCAATGGGGGTGGTGG
TGGCCCCGGCAGAAAGCGGCCCCTGGAGGAGGGCAGCAATGGCCACTCCAAGTACCGCCTGAAGAAAAGG
AGGAAAACACCAGGGCCCGTCCTCCCCAAGAACGCCCTGATGCAGCTGAATGAGATCAAGCCTGGTTTGC
AGTACACACTCCTGTCCCAGACTGGGCCCGTGCACGCGCCTTTGTTTGTCATGTCTGTGGAGGTGAATGG
CCAGGTTTTTGAGGGCTCTGGTCCCACAAAGAAAAAGGCAAAACTCCATGCTGCTGAGAAGGCCTTGAGG
TCTTTCGTTCAGTTTCCTAATGCCTCTGAGGCCCACCTGGCCATGGGGAGGACCCTGTCTGTCAACACGG
ACTTCACATCTGACCAGGCCGACTTCCCTGACACGCTCTTCAATGGTTTTGAAACTCCTGACAAGGCGGA
GCCTCCCTTTTACGTGGGCTCCAATGGGGATGACTCCTTCAGTTCCAGCGGGGACCTCAGCTTGTCTGCT
TCCCCGGTGCCTGCCAGCCTAGCCCAGCCTCCTCTCCCTGTCTTACCACCATTCCCACCCCCGAGTGGGA
AGAATCCCGTGATGATCTTGAACGAACTGCGCCCAGGACTCAAGTATGACTTCCTCTCCGAGAGCGGGGA
GAGCCATGCCAAGAGCTTCGTCATGTCTGTGGTCGTGGATGGTCAGTTCTTTGAAGGCTCGGGGAGAAAC
AAGAAGCTTGCCAAGGCCCGGGCTGCGCAGTCTGCCCTGGCCGCCATTTTTAACTTGCACTTGGATCAGA
CGCCATCTCGCCAGCCTATTCCCAGTGAGGGTCTTCAGCTGCATTTACCGCAGGTTTTAGCTGACGCTGT
CTCACGCCTGGTCCTGGGTAAGTTTGGTGACCTGACCGACAACTTCTCCTCCCCTCACGCTCGCAGAAAA
GTGCTGGCTGGAGTCGTCATGACAACAGGCACAGATGTTAAAGATGCCAAGGTGATAAGTGTTTCTACAG
GAACAAAATGTATTAATGGTGAATACATGAGTGATCGTGGCCTTGCATTAAATGACTGCCATGCAGAAAT
AATATCTCGGAGATCCTTGCTCAGATTTCTTTATACACAACTTGAGCTTTACTTAAATAACAAAGATGAT
CAAAAAAGATCCATCTTTCAGAAATCAGAGCGAGGGGGGTTTAGGCTGAAGGAGAATGTCCAGTTTCATC
TGTACATCAGCACCTCTCCCTGTGGAGATGCCAGAATCTTCTCACCACATGAGCCAATCCTGGAAGAACC
AGCAGATAGACACCCAAATCGTAAAGCAAGAGGACAGCTACGGACCAAAATAGAGTCTGGTCAGGGGACG
ATTCCAGTGCGCTCCAATGCGAGCATCCAAACGTGGGACGGGGTGCTGCAAGGGGAGCGGCTGCTCACCA
TGTCCTGCAGTGACAAGATTGCACGCTGGAACGTGGTGGGCATCCAGGGATCCCTGCTCAGCATTTTCGT
GGAGCCCATTTACTTCTCGAGCATCATCCTGGGCAGCCTTTACCACGGGGACCACCTTTCCAGGGCCATG
TACCAGCGGATCTCCAACATAGAGGACCTGCCACCTCTCTACACCCTCAACAAGCCTTTGCTCAGTGGCA
TCAGCAATGCAGAAGCACGGCAGCCAGGGAAGGCCCCCAACTTCAGTGTCAACTGGACGGTAGGCGACTC
CGCTATTGAGGTCATCAACGCCACGACTGGGAAGGATGAGCTGGGCCGCGCGTCCCGCCTGTGTAAGCAC
GCGTTGTACTGTCGCTGGATGCGTGTGCACGGCAAGGTTCCCTCCCACTTACTACGCTCCAAGATTACCA
AGCCCAACGTGTACCATGAGTCCAAGCTGGCGGCAAAGGAGTACCAGGCCGCCAAGGCGCGTCTGTTCAC
AGCCTTCATCAAGGCGGGGCTGGGGGCCTGGGTGGAGAAGCCCACCGAGCAGGACCAGTTCTCACTCACG
CCCTGA
