>Addgene plasmid #124621 | GluR2_adRNA(1,20,6)-ADAR2(E488Q) | depositor partial sequence | sequence record 238413 | LKO.1 5'
GTGGAATAGTATAACAATATGCTAAATGTTGTTATAGTATCCCACTGCCGCCAGCTGGATTTCCC
